>Addgene plasmid #190264 | Atg11 [699-800] pHis2 | addgene full sequence | sequence record 400634 | Addgene NGS Result
TTGAGATCCTTTTTTTCTGCGCGTAATCTGCTGCTTGCAAACAAAAAAACCACCGCTACCAGCGGTGGTT
TGTTTGCCGGATCAAGAGCTACCAACTCTTTTTCCGAAGGTAACTGGCTTCAGCAGAGCGCAGATACCAA
ATACTGTCCTTCTAGTGTAGCCGTAGTTAGGCCACCACTTCAAGAACTCTGTAGCACCGCCTACATACCT
CGCTCTGCTAATCCTGTTACCAGTGGCTGCTGCCAGTGGCGATAAGTCGTGTCTTACCGGGTTGGACTCA
AGACGATAGTTACCGGATAAGGCGCAGCGGTCGGGCTGAACGGGGGGTTCGTGCACACAGCCCAGCTTGG
AGCGAACGACCTACACCGAACTGAGATACCTACAGCGTGAGCTATGAGAAAGCGCCACGCTTCCCGAAGG
GAGAAAGGCGGACAGGTATCCGGTAAGCGGCAGGGTCGGAACAGGAGAGCGCACGAGGGAGCTTCCAGGG
GGAAACGCCTGGTATCTTTATAGTCCTGTCGGGTTTCGCCACCTCTGACTTGAGCGTCGATTTTTGTGAT
GCTCGTCAGGGGGGCGGAGCCTATGGAAAAACGCCAGCAACGCGGCCTTTTTACGGTTCCTGGCCTTTTG
CTGGCCTTTTGCTCACATGTTCTTTCCTGCGTTATCCCCTGATTCTGTGGATAACCGTATTACCGCCTTT
GAGTGAGCTGATACCGCTCGCCGCAGCCGAACGACCGAGCGCAGCGAGTCAGTGAGCGAGGAAGCGGAAG
AGCGCCTGATGCGGTATTTTCTCCTTACGCATCTGTGCGGTATTTCACACCGCAATGGTGCACTCTCAGT
ACAATCTGCTCTGATGCCGCATAGTTAAGCCAGTATACACTCCGCTATCGCTACGTGACTGGGTCATGGC
TGCGCCCCGACACCCGCCAACACCCGCTGACGCGCCCTGACGGGCTTGTCTGCTCCCGGCATCCGCTTAC
AGACAAGCTGTGACCGTCTCCGGGAGCTGCATGTGTCAGAGGTTTTCACCGTCATCACCGAAACGCGCGA
GGCAGCTGCGGTAAAGCTCATCAGCGTGGTCGTGAAGCGATTCACAGATGTCTGCCTGTTCATCCGCGTC
CAGCTCGTTGAGTTTCTCCAGAAGCGTTAATGTCTGGCTTCTGATAAAGCGGGCCATGTTAAGGGCGGTT
TTTTCCTGTTTGGTCACTGATGCCTCCGTGTAAGGGGGATTTCTGTTCATGGGGGTAATGATACCGATGA
AACGAGAGAGGATGCTCACGATACGGGTTACTGATGATGAACATGCCCGGTTACTGGAACGTTGTGAGGG
TAAACAACTGGCGGTATGGATGCGGCGGGACCAGAGAAAAATCACTCAGGGTCAATGCCAGCGCTTCGTT
AATACAGATGTAGGTGTTCCACAGGGTAGCCAGCAGCATCCTGCGATGCAGATCCGGAACATAATGGTGC
AGGGCGCTGACTTCCGCGTTTCCAGACTTTACGAAACACGGAAACCGAAGACCATTCATGTTGTTGCTCA
GGTCGCAGACGTTTTGCAGCAGCAGTCGCTTCACGTTCGCTCGCGTATCGGTGATTCATTCTGCTAACCA
GTAAGGCAACCCCGCCAGCCTAGCCGGGTCCTCAACGACAGGAGCACGATCATGCGCACCCGTGGGGCCG
CCATGCCGGCGATAATGGCCTGCTTCTCGCCGAAACGTTTGGTGGCGGGACCAGTGACGAAGGCTTGAGC
GAGGGCGTGCAAGATTCCGAATACCGCAAGCGACAGGCCGATCATCGTCGCGCTCCAGCGAAAGCGGTCC
TCGCCGAAAATGACCCAGAGCGCTGCCGGCACCTGTCCTACGAGTTGCATGATAAAGAAGACAGTCATAA
GTGCGGCGACGATAGTCATGCCCCGCGCCCACCGGAAGGAGCTGACTGGGTTGAAGGCTCTCAAGGGCAT
CGGTCGAGATCCCGGTGCCTAATGAGTGAGCTAACTTACATTAATTGCGTTGCGCTCACTGCCCGCTTTC
CAGTCGGGAAACCTGTCGTGCCAGCTGCATTAATGAATCGGCCAACGCGCGGGGAGAGGCGGTTTGCGTA
TTGGGCGCCAGGGTGGTTTTTCTTTTCACCAGTGAGACGGGCAACAGCTGATTGCCCTTCACCGCCTGGC
CCTGAGAGAGTTGCAGCAAGCGGTCCACGCTGGTTTGCCCCAGCAGGCGAAAATCCTGTTTGATGGTGGT
TAACGGCGGGATATAACATGAGCTGTCTTCGGTATCGTCGTATCCCACTACCGAGATATCCGCACCAACG
CGCAGCCCGGACTCGGTAATGGCGCGCATTGCGCCCAGCGCCATCTGATCGTTGGCAACCAGCATCGCAG
TGGGAACGATGCCCTCATTCAGCATTTGCATGGTTTGTTGAAAACCGGACATGGCACTCCAGTCGCCTTC
CCGTTCCGCTATCGGCTGAATTTGATTGCGAGTGAGATATTTATGCCAGCCAGCCAGACGCAGACGCGCC
GAGACAGAACTTAATGGGCCCGCTAACAGCGCGATTTGCTGGTGACCCAATGCGACCAGATGCTCCACGC
CCAGTCGCGTACCGTCTTCATGGGAGAAAATAATACTGTTGATGGGTGTCTGGTCAGAGACATCAAGAAA
TAACGCCGGAACATTAGTGCAGGCAGCTTCCACAGCAATGGCATCCTGGTCATCCAGCGGATAGTTAATG
ATCAGCCCACTGACGCGTTGCGCGAGAAGATTGTGCACCGCCGCTTTACAGGCTTCGACGCCGCTTCGTT
CTACCATCGACACCACCACGCTGGCACCCAGTTGATCGGCGCGAGATTTAATCGCCGCGACAATTTGCGA
CGGCGCGTGCAGGGCCAGACTGGAGGTGGCAACGCCAATCAGCAACGACTGTTTGCCCGCCAGTTGTTGT
GCCACGCGGTTGGGAATGTAATTCAGCTCCGCCATCGCCGCTTCCACTTTTTCCCGCGTTTTCGCAGAAA
CGTGGCTGGCCTGGTTCACCACGCGGGAAACGGTCTGATAAGAGACACCGGCATACTCTGCGACATCGTA
TAACGTTACTGGTTTCACATTCACCACCCTGAATTGACTCTCTTCCGGGCGCTATCATGCCATACCGCGA
AAGGTTTTGCGCCATTCGATGGTGTCCGGGATCTCGACGCTCTCCCTTATGCGACTCCTGCATTAGGAAG
CAGCCCAGTAGTAGGTTGAGGCCGTTGAGCACCGCCGCCGCAAGGAATGGTGCATGCAAGGAGATGGCGC
CCAACAGTCCCCCGGCCACGGGGCCTGCCACCATACCCACGCCGAAACAAGCGCTCATGAGCCCGAAGTG
GCGAGCCCGATCTTCCCCATCGGTGATGTCGGCGATATAGGCGCCAGCAACCGCACCTGTGGCGCCGGTG
ATGCCGGCCACGATGCGTCCGGCGTAGAGGATCGAGATCTCGATCCCGCGAAATTAATACGACTCACTAT
AGGGGAATTGTGAGCGGATAACAATTCCCCTCTAGAAATAATTTTGTTTAACTTTAAGAAGGAGATATAC
ATATGTCGTACTACCATCACCATCACCATCACGATTACGATATCCCAACGACCGAAAACCTGTATTTTCA
GGGCGCCATGGGAAACAACCACCAGATCCAAGAGCTGGAAAGCAACGTTGACGATCTGCTGCACCAGCTG
CAACTGCTGAAAGAGGAGAACAACCGTAAAAGCATGCAAATCAGCGAAATGGGTAAGAAAATTAGCGATC
TGGAAGTGGAAAAGACCGCGTACCGTGAAACCCTGACCAACCTGAACCAGGAGCTGGCGCGTCTGACCAA
CGAGGAACAAAGCCACCGTACCGAGATCTTCACCCTGAACGCGAGCTTTAAGAAACAGCTGAACGACATC
ATTAGCCAAGATAACGAGAAGATTGAAAAACTGACCGGTTGACTCGAGCACCACCACCACCACCACTGAG
ATCCGGCTGCTAACAAAGCCCGAAAGGAAGCTGAGTTGGCTGCTGCCACCGCTGAGCAATAACTAGCATA
ACCCCTTGGGGCCTCTAAACGGGTCTTGAGGGGTTTTTTGCTGAAAGGAGGAACTATATCCGGATTGGCG
AATGGG
[124 nt withheld, positions 4137-4260]
C
[91 nt withheld, positions 4262-4352]
A
[49 nt withheld, positions 4354-4402]
CCTTTGACGTTGGAGTCCACGTTCTTT
[37 nt withheld, positions 4430-4466]
ACCCTATCTCGGTCTATTCTTTTGATTTATAAGGGATTTTGCCGATTTCGGCCTATTGGTTAAAAAATGA
GCTGATTTAACAAAAATTTAACGCGAATTTTAACAAAATATTAACGCTTACAATTTAGGTGGCACTTTTC
GGGGAAATGTGCGCGGAACCCCTATTTGTTTATTTTTCTAAATACATTCAAATATGTATCCGCTCATGAG
ACAATAACCCTGATAAATGCTTCAATAATATTGAAAAAGGAAGAGTATGAGTATTCAACATTTCCGTGTC
GCCCTTATTCCCTTTTTTGCGGCATTTTGCCTTCCTGTTTTTGCTCACCCAGAAACGCTGGTGAAAGTAA
AAGATGCTGAAGATCAGTTGGGTGCACGAGTGGGTTACATCGAACTGGATCTCAACAGCGGTAAGATCCT
TGAGAGTTTTCGCCCCGAAGAACGTTTTCCAATGATGAGCACTTTTAAAGTTCTGCTATGTGGCGCGGTA
TTATCCCGTATTGACGCCGGGCAAGAGCAACTCGGTCGCCGCATACACTATTCTCAGAATGACTTGGTTG
AGTACTCACCAGTCACAGAAAAGCATCTTACGGATGGCATGACAGTAAGAGAATTATGCAGTGCTGCCAT
AACCATGAGTGATAACACTGCGGCCAACTTACTTCTGACAACGATCGGAGGACCGAAGGAGCTAACCGCT
TTTTTGCACAACATGGGGGATCATGTAACTCGCCTTGATCGTTGGGAACCGGAGCTGAATGAAGCCATAC
CAAACGACGAGCGTGACACCACGATGCCTGCAGCAATGGCAACAACGTTGCGCAAACTATTAACTGGCGA
ACTACTTACTCTAGCTTCCCGGCAACAATTAATAGACTGGATGGAGGCGGATAAAGTTGCAGGACCACTT
CTGCGCTCGGCCCTTCCGGCTGGCTGGTTTATTGCTGATAAATCTGGAGCCGGTGAGCGTGGGTCTCGCG
GTATCATTGCAGCACTGGGGCCAGATGGTAAGCCCTCCCGTATCGTAGTTATCTACACGACGGGGAGTCA
GGCAACTATGGATGAACGAAATAGACAGATCGCTGAGATAGGTGCCTCACTGATTAAGCATTGGTAACTG
TCAGACCAAGTTTACTCATATATACTTTAGATTGATTTAAAACTTCATTTTTAATTTAAAAGGATCTAGG
TGAAGATCCTTTTTGATAATCTCATGACCAAAATCCCTTAACGTGAGTTTTCGTTCCACTGAGCGTCAGA
CCCCGTAGAAAAGATCAAAGGATCTTC
Features (pLannotate 1.2.2; 21 found; start..end, strand, type, name):
      1..589     +  rep_origin     ori: high-copy-number ColE1/pMB1/pBR322/pUC origin of replication
    775..914     -  misc_feature   bom: basis of mobility region from pBR322
   1016..1207    -  CDS            rop: Rop protein, which maintains plasmids at low copy number; rop
   1224..1604    +  CDS            YPB1_ECOLX: Protein predicted: Swiss-Prot protein existence level 4. From Escherichia coli.
   1676..1967    -  CDS            TcR (fragment): tetracycline efflux protein; tet; confers resistance to tetracycline
   1982..2003    -  protein_bind   CAP binding site: CAP binding activates transcription in the presence of cAMP. E. coli catabolite activator protein
   2016..3098    -  CDS            lacI: lac repressor; lacI; The lac repressor binds to the lac operator to inhibit transcription in E. coli. This inhibition can be relieved by adding lactose or isopropyl-β-D-thiogalactopyranoside (IPTG).
   3099..3176    -  promoter       lacI promoter: lacI
   3184..3463    -  CDS            TcR (fragment): tetracycline efflux protein; tet; confers resistance to tetracycline
   3485..3503    +  promoter       T7 promoter: promoter for bacteriophage T7 RNA polymerase
   3504..3528    +  protein_bind   lac operator: The lac repressor binds to the lac operator to inhibit transcription in E. coli. This inhibition can be relieved by adding lactose or isopropyl-β-D-thiogalactopyranoside (IPTG). lac repressor encoded by lacI
   3543..3565    +  RBS            RBS: efficient ribosome binding site from bacteriophage T7 gene 10 (Olins and Rangwala, 1989)
   3583..3602    +  CDS            8xHis (fragment): 8xHis affinity tag
   3624..3644    +  CDS            TEV site: tobacco etch virus (TEV) protease recognition and cleavage site
   3645..3959    +  CDS            ATG11 (fragment): ATG11_YEAST - Also known as CVT9. Experimental evidence at protein level: Swiss-Prot protein existence level 1. Involved in cytoplasm to vacuole transport (Cvt), pexophagy, mitophagy and nucleophagy. Recruits mitochondria for their selective degradation via autophagy (mitophagy) during starvation, through its interaction with ATG32. Works as scaffold proteins that recruit ATG proteins to the pre-autophagosome (PAS), the site of vesicle/autophagosome formation. Required for ATG9 anterograde transport from the mitochondria to the PAS. Recruits also the ATG19- prAPE1 complex to the PAS. Required
   3969..3986    +  CDS            9xHis (fragment): 9xHis affinity tag
   3996..4045    +  CDS            SET1 (fragment): solubility-enhancement tag derived from T7 phage gene 10B
   4053..4100    +  terminator     T7 terminator: transcription terminator for bacteriophage T7 RNA polymerase
   4137..4565    +  rep_origin     f1 ori (sequence partly withheld): f1 bacteriophage origin of replication; arrow indicates direction of (+) strand synthesis
   4618..4722    +  promoter       AmpR promoter: bla
   4723..5583    +  CDS            AmpR: β-lactamase; bla; confers resistance to ampicillin, carbenicillin, and related antibiotics
