[The description below was written by a language model from this plasmid's Addgene catalogue record and pLannotate feature annotations shown in this document.]
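Description:
Atg11 [699-800] pHis2 is a bacterial expression plasmid (5,753 nt in the sequenced record) built on the pHis2 backbone for producing a fragment of the Saccharomyces cerevisiae autophagy scaffold protein Atg11 in E. coli. It replicates from a ColE1/pBR322-type origin accompanied by the bom region and the rop gene. Rop restrains copy number, which is consistent with the catalogue listing of low copy. Selection is with ampicillin through the β-lactamase gene and its own promoter. An f1 phage origin is also present, and short tetracycline-resistance fragments flanking the lacI region are non-functional remnants of the parental vector.

The payload is a 306 bp, E. coli codon-optimized sequence encoding Atg11 residues 699-800. It was obtained as a synthetic gene fragment and inserted between NcoI and XhoI sites, both of which are retained. Transcription is driven by a T7 promoter followed by a lac operator, and the plasmid carries lacI, so expression is repressed until induced with IPTG in a host supplying T7 RNA polymerase. A T7 gene 10 ribosome binding site directs translation, and a T7 terminator closes the cassette. The backbone contributes an N-terminal 6xHis tag followed by a TEV protease site, allowing metal-affinity purification and subsequent tag removal. The annotation also detects a His-tag-like sequence and a short gene 10-derived fragment downstream of the insert. The record lists only the N-terminal tag and does not say whether these downstream elements are translated.

Atg11 recruits autophagy proteins and cargo to the pre-autophagosomal structure in selective pathways such as mitophagy. The associated publication concerns the third coiled-coil domain of Atg11, so the plasmid appears intended to supply recombinant protein for studying this part of the protein, although the record does not specify the experiments.
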