Addgene plasmid #190264: Atg11 [699-800] pHis2
Purpose: Codon optimized Atg11 amino acids 699-800 from S. cerevisiae for expression in E. coli.
Depositing lab: Michael Ragusa. Depositing organization: Dartmouth College and Medical School. Publication: The Third Coiled Coil Domain of Atg11 Is Required for Shaping Mitophagy Initiation Sites. Margolis HK, Katzenell S, Leary KA, Ragusa MJ. J Mol Biol. 2020 Oct 2;432(21):5752-5764. doi: 10.1016/j.jmb.2020.08.025. Epub 2020 Sep 5. PubMed 32896530.
Backbone
  Vector backbone: pHis2
  Vector type: Bacterial Expression
Growth in bacteria
  Bacterial resistance: Ampicillin, 100 μg/mL
  Growth temperature: 37°C
  Growth strain: DH5alpha
  Copy number: Low Copy
Gene/Insert
  Gene/Insert name: ATG11 (alt names: CVT9; CVT3; YPR049C)
  Species: S. cerevisiae (budding yeast)
  Insert size (bp): 306
  GenBank ID: NM_001184146
  Promoter: T7
  Tag / fusion protein: 6xHis-TEV (N terminal on backbone)
  Cloning method: Restriction Enzyme; 5′ cloning site NcoI (not destroyed); 3′ cloning site XhoI (not destroyed)
  Sequencing primers: 5′ T7 Promoter; 3′ T7 Reverse
Resource information
  A portion of this plasmid was derived from a plasmid made by: The gene was originally codon optimized and obtained as a G block.
Terms and licenses: Academic/Nonprofit Terms; Industry Terms: Not Available to Industry
How to cite: Atg11 [699-800] pHis2 was a gift from Michael Ragusa (Addgene plasmid # 190264 ; http://n2t.net/addgene:190264 ; RRID:Addgene_190264)
